Addgene plasmid #122754: pAC10031_pCR8-BsaI->ccdbCam<-BsaI-SspDnaB(N-S0)
Purpose: Plasmid 31
Depositing lab: Albert Cheng. Publication: Split Selectable Markers. Jillette N, Du M, Cheng AW. bioRxiv 452979 10.1101/452979.
Backbone
  Vector backbone: pCR8GWTOPO
  Vector type: Gateway Donor
Growth in bacteria
  Bacterial resistance: Chloramphenicol and Spectinomycin, 25 & 50 μg/mL
  Growth temperature: 37°C
  Growth strain: ccdB Survival
  Copy number: Unknown
Gene/Insert
  Gene/Insert name: BsaI->ccdbCam<-BsaI-SspDnaB(N-S0)
  Species: Synthetic
  Cloning method: Ligation Independent Cloning
  Sequencing primers: 5′ M13F; 3′ M13R
Terms and licenses: Academic/Nonprofit Terms; Industry Terms: Not Available to Industry
Depositor comments: Please visit https://www.biorxiv.org/content/10.1101/452979v2 for BioRxiv preprint.
How to cite: pAC10031_pCR8-BsaI->ccdbCam<-BsaI-SspDnaB(N-S0) was a gift from Albert Cheng (Addgene plasmid # 122754)
