[The description below was written by a language model from this plasmid's Addgene catalogue record and pLannotate feature annotations shown in this document.]
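Description:
pAC10031_pCR8-BsaI->ccdbCam<-BsaI-SspDnaB(N-S0) is a 4.6 kb Gateway entry-type plasmid built on the pCR8/GW/TOPO backbone and catalogued as a Gateway donor vector. It replicates in E. coli from a high-copy ColE1/pUC-type origin and carries the aadA (SmR) gene for spectinomycin selection. Upstream rrnB T1 and T2 terminators insulate the cloning region, and small lacI, lacZα and GmR fragments are backbone remnants. Because the insert contains an active ccdB toxin gene, the plasmid has to be maintained in a ccdB-tolerant strain, and the cassette's cat gene adds chloramphenicol resistance.

The synthetic insert lies between attL1 and attL2. It consists of a ccdB/chloramphenicol counter-selection cassette (ccdB, a partial ccdA, and cat with its promoter region and a lac UV5 promoter) in reverse orientation. According to the construct name, this cassette is bracketed by BsaI sites. It is followed by a forward-oriented fragment of the Synechocystis sp. PCC 6803 DnaB protein, which corresponds to the N-terminal half of the SspDnaB split intein ("N-S0"). The layout suggests a Golden Gate-style acceptor. BsaI digestion would remove the toxic stuffer so that a chosen coding fragment can be placed directly upstream of the intein N-fragment, and ccdB would then select against uncut parental plasmid in ordinary strains. The resulting fusion could be moved into destination vectors by LR recombination.

The stated purpose is uninformative ("Plasmid 31"), but the associated work concerns split selectable markers. That fits a role in building marker-fragment–intein fusions that are rejoined by protein trans-splicing. No expression promoter for the fusion is annotated between the att sites; a T7 promoter lies just outside attL2, so expression would presumably depend on the destination vector.
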