Features (pLannotate 1.2.2; 17 found; start..end, strand, type, name):
    121..213     +  CDS            lacI (fragment): lac repressor; lacI; The lac repressor binds to the lac operator to inhibit transcription in E. coli. This inhibition can be relieved by adding lactose or isopropyl-β-D-thiogalactopyranoside (IPTG).
    268..295     -  terminator     rrnB T2 terminator: transcription terminator T2 from the E. coli rrnB gene
    427..470     +  terminator     rrnB T1 terminator: Escherichia coli rrnB; transcription terminator T1 from the E. coli rrnB gene
    517..553     -  CDS            lacZα (fragment): LacZα fragment of β-galactosidase; lacZ fragment
    569..668     +  protein_bind   attL1: mutant version of attL; recombination site for the Gateway® LR reaction LR Clonase™
    731..1033    -  CDS            ccdB: CCDB_ECOLI - Also known as G, letB, letD. Experimental evidence at protein level: Swiss-Prot protein existence level 1. Toxic component of a type II toxin-antitoxin (TA) system, functioning in plasmid maintainence. Responsible for the post- segregational killing (PSK) of plasmid-free cells, also referred to as a plasmid addiction system. Half-life of over 2 hours. Cell killing by CcdB is accompanied by filamentation, defects in chromosome and plasmid segregation, defects in cell division, formation of anucleate cells, decreased DNA synthesis and plasmid loss. Interferes with the activity of DN
   1038..1196    -  CDS            ccdA (fragment): CCDA_ECO57 - Also known as H, letA. Experimental evidence at protein level: Swiss-Prot protein existence level 1. Antitoxin component of a type II toxin-antitoxin (TA) system which inhibits the post-segregational killing (PSK) of plasmid-free cells, also referred to as a plasmid addiction system. Binds to and blocks the activity of CcdB; will also remove bound CcdB protein from the CcdB-GyrA complex by forming a CcdA-CcdB complex, a process termed rejuvenation. Functions as a transcriptional corepressor for the ccdAB operon, repression also requires CcdB (By similarity). From Escherichia coli
   1378..2034    -  CDS            cat: CAT_ECOLX - Experimental evidence at protein level: Swiss-Prot protein existence level 1. This enzyme is an effector of chloramphenicol resistance in bacteria. From Escherichia coli. This protein is used as a marker in many commonly used cloning vectors, such as pACYC184.
   2035..2064    -  promoter       cat promoter (fragment): promoter of the E. coli cat gene encoding chloramphenicol acetyltransferase
   2088..2118    -  promoter       lac UV5 promoter: E. coli lac promoter with an "up" mutation
   2150..2467    +  CDS            dnaB (fragment): DNAB_SYNY3 - Experimental evidence at protein level: Swiss-Prot protein existence level 1. Participates in initiation and elongation during chromosome replication; it exhibits DNA-dependent ATPase activity. From Synechocystis sp. (strain PCC 6803 / Kazusa).
   2486..2585    -  protein_bind   attL2: mutant version of attL; recombination site for the Gateway® LR reaction LR Clonase™
   2603..2621    -  promoter       T7 promoter: promoter for bacteriophage T7 RNA polymerase
   2811..2834    +  promoter       Pc promoter (fragment): intI1 (promoter lies within the coding sequence); class 1 integron promoter
   3010..3066    +  CDS            GmR (fragment): gentamycin acetyltransferase; aacC1; confers resistance to gentamycin
   3073..3864    +  CDS            SmR: aminoglycoside adenylyltransferase (Murphy, 1985); aadA; confers resistance to spectinomycin and streptomycin
   3957..4545    +  rep_origin     ori: high-copy-number ColE1/pMB1/pBR322/pUC origin of replication
>Addgene plasmid #122754 | pAC10031_pCR8-BsaI->ccdbCam<-BsaI-SspDnaB(N-S0) | depositor full sequence | sequence record 234256 | pAC10031_pCR8-BsaI->ccdbCam<-BsaI-SspDnaB(N-S0) sequence 4607 bps
CTTTCCTGCGTTATCCCCTGATTCTGTGGATAACCGTATTACCGCCTTTGAGTGAGCTGATACCGCTCGC
CGCAGCCGAACGACCGAGCGCAGCGAGTCAGTGAGCGAGGAAGCGGAAGAGCGCCCAATACGCAAACCGC
CTCTCCCCGCGCGTTGGCCGATTCATTAATGCAGCTGGCACGACAGGTTTCCCGACTGGAAAGCGGGCAG
TGAGCGCAACGCAATTAATACGCGTACCGCTAGCCAGGAAGAGTTTGTAGAAACGCAAAAAGGCCATCCG
TCAGGATGGCCTTCTGCTTAGTTTGATGCCTGGCAGTTTATGGCGGGCGTCCTGCCCGCCACCCTCCGGG
CCGTTGCTTCACAACGATCAAATCCGCTCCCGGCGGATTTGTCCTACTCAGGAGAGCGTTCACCGACAAA
CAACAGATAAAACGAAAGGCCCAGTCTTCCGACTGAGCCTTTCGTTTTATTTGATGCCTGGCAGTTCCCT
ACTCTCGCGTTAACGCTAGCATGGATGTTTTCCCAGTCACGACGTTGTAAAACGACGGCCAGTCTTAAGC
TCGGGCCCCAAATAATGATTTTATTTTGACTGATAGTGACCTGTTCGTTGCAACAAATTGATGAGCAATG
CTTTTTTATAATGCCAACTTTGTACAAAAAAGCAGGCTCCGAATTCACCGGTGAGACCTCGACCTGCAGA
CTGGCTGTGTATAAGGGAGCCTGACATTTATATTCCCCAGAACATCAGGTTAATGGCGTTTTTGATGTCA
TTTTCGCGGTGGCTGAGATCAGCCACTTCTTCCCCGATAACGGAGACCGGCACACTGGCCATATCGGTGG
TCATCATGCGCCAGCTTTCATCCCCGATATGCACCACCGGGTAAAGTTCACGGGAGACTTTATCTGACAG
CAGACGTGCACTGGCCAGGGGGATCACCATCCGTCGCCCGGGCGTGTCAATAATATCACTCTGTACATCC
ACAAACAGACGATAACGGCTCTCTCTTTTATAGGTGTAAACCTTAAACTGCATTTCACCAGCCCCTGTTC
TCGTCAGCAAAAGAGCCGTTCATTTCAATAAACCGGGCGACCTCAGCCATCCCTTCCTGATTTTCCGCTT
TCCAGCGTTCGGCACGCAGACGACGGGCTTCATTCTGCATGGTTGTGCTTACCAGACCGGAGATATTGAC
ATCATATATGCCTTGAGCAACTGATAGCTGTCGCTGTCAACTGTCACTGTAATACGCTGCTTCATAGCAT
ACCTCTTTTTGACATACTTCGGGTATACATATCAGTATATATTCTTATACCGCAAAAATCAGCGCGCAAA
TACGCATACTGTTATCTGGCTTTTAGTAAGCCGGATCCAGATCTTTACGCCCCGCCCTGCCACTCATCGC
AGTACTGTTGTAATTCATTAAGCATTCTGCCGACATGGAAGCCATCACAAACGGCATGATGAACCTGAAT
CGCCAGCGGCATCAGCACCTTGTCGCCTTGCGTATAATATTTGCCCATGGTGAAAACGGGGGCGAAGAAG
TTGTCCATATTGGCCACGTTTAAATCAAAACTGGTGAAACTCACCCAGGGATTGGCTGAGACGAAAAACA
TATTCTCAATAAACCCTTTAGGGAAATAGGCCAGGTTTTCACCGTAACACGCCACATCTTGCGAATATAT
GTGTAGAAACTGCCGGAAATCGTCGTGGTATTCACTCCAGAGCGATGAAAAGGTTTCAGTTTGCTCATGG
AAAACGGTGTAACAAGGGTGAACACTATCCCATATCACCAGCTCACCGTCTTTCATTGCCATACGGAATT
CCGGATGAGCATTCATCAGGCGGGCAAGAATGTGAATAAAGGCCGGATAAAACTTGTGCTTATTTTTCTT
TACGGTCTTTAAAAAGGCCGTAATATCCAGCTGAACGGTCTGGTTATAGGTACATTGAGCAACTGACTGA
AATGCCTCAAAATGTTCTTTACGATGCCATTGGGATATATCAACGGTGGTATATCCAGTGATTTTTTTCT
CCATTTTAGCTTCCTTAGCTCCTGAAAATCTCGACGGATCCTAACTCAAAATCCACACATTATACGAGCC
GGAAGCATAAAGTGTAAAGCCTGGGGTGCCTAATGCGGCCGCGGTCTCATGTATCAGTGGCGACTCCCTG
ATCTCACTCGCAAGCACTGGAAAGCGAGTTAGCATCAAGGACTTGCTGGACGAAAAGGATTTCGAAATTT
GGGCAATCAATGAGCAGACCATGAAACTGGAGTCTGCAAAGGTGTCCCGGGTGTTTTGCACGGGTAAGAA
GCTTGTTTATATCCTTAAAACTAGACTGGGCCGGACGATCAAAGCCACCGCGAACCACAGATTCTTGACA
ATCGACGGGTGGAAACGGCTGGACGAACTGAGCTTGAAGGAGCACATCGCCCTTCCTCGGAAGCTCGAGT
CATCTTCCCTGCAGCTGTGATTAATTAAGAATTCGACCCAGCTTTCTTGTACAAAGTTGGCATTATAAAA
AATAATTGCTCATCAATTTGTTGCAACGAACAGGTCACTATCAGTCAAAATAAAATCATTATTTGCCATC
CAGCTGATATCCCCTATAGTGAGTCGTATTACATGGTCATAGCTGTTTCCTGGCAGCTCTGGCCCGTGTC
TCAAAATCTCTGATGTTACATTGCACAAGATAAAAATATATCATCATGCCTCCTCTAGACCAGCCAGGAC
AGAAATGCCTCGACTTCGCTGCTGCCCAAGGTTGCCGGGTGACGCACACCGTGGAAACGGATGAAGGCAC
GAACCCAGTGGACATAAGCCTGTTCGGTTCGTAAGCTGTAATGCAAGTAGCGTATGCGCTCACGCAACTG
GTCCAGAACCTTGACCGAACGCAGCGGTGGTAACGGCGCAGTGGCGGTTTTCATGGCTTGTTATGACTGT
TTTTTTGGGGTACAGTCTATGCCTCGGGCATCCAAGCAGCAAGCGCGTTACGCCGTGGGTCGATGTTTGA
TGTTATGGAGCAGCAACGATGTTACGCAGCAGGGCAGTCGCCCTAAAACAAAGTTAAACATCATGAGGGA
AGCGGTGATCGCCGAAGTATCGACTCAACTATCAGAGGTAGTTGGCGTCATCGAGCGCCATCTCGAACCG
ACGTTGCTGGCCGTACATTTGTACGGCTCCGCAGTGGATGGCGGCCTGAAGCCACACAGTGATATTGATT
TGCTGGTTACGGTGACCGTAAGGCTTGATGAAACAACGCGGCGAGCTTTGATCAACGACCTTTTGGAAAC
TTCGGCTTCCCCTGGAGAGAGCGAGATTCTCCGCGCTGTAGAAGTCACCATTGTTGTGCACGACGACATC
ATTCCGTGGCGTTATCCAGCTAAGCGCGAACTGCAATTTGGAGAATGGCAGCGCAATGACATTCTTGCAG
GTATCTTCGAGCCAGCCACGATCGACATTGATCTGGCTATCTTGCTGACAAAAGCAAGAGAACATAGCGT
TGCCTTGGTAGGTCCAGCGGCGGAGGAACTCTTTGATCCGGTTCCTGAACAGGATCTATTTGAGGCGCTA
AATGAAACCTTAACGCTATGGAACTCGCCGCCCGACTGGGCTGGCGATGAGCGAAATGTAGTGCTTACGT
TGTCCCGCATTTGGTACAGCGCAGTAACCGGCAAAATCGCGCCGAAGGATGTCGCTGCCGACTGGGCAAT
GGAGCGCCTGCCGGCCCAGTATCAGCCCGTCATACTTGAAGCTAGACAGGCTTATCTTGGACAAGAAGAA
GATCGCTTGGCCTCGCGCGCAGATCAGTTGGAAGAATTTGTCCACTACGTGAAAGGCGAGATCACCAAGG
TAGTCGGCAAATAACCCTCGAGCCACCCATGACCAAAATCCCTTAACGTGAGTTACGCGTCGTTCCACTG
AGCGTCAGACCCCGTAGAAAAGATCAAAGGATCTTCTTGAGATCCTTTTTTTCTGCGCGTAATCTGCTGC
TTGCAAACAAAAAAACCACCGCTACCAGCGGTGGTTTGTTTGCCGGATCAAGAGCTACCAACTCTTTTTC
CGAAGGTAACTGGCTTCAGCAGAGCGCAGATACCAAATACTGTCCTTCTAGTGTAGCCGTAGTTAGGCCA
CCACTTCAAGAACTCTGTAGCACCGCCTACATACCTCGCTCTGCTAATCCTGTTACCAGTGGCTGCTGCC
AGTGGCGATAAGTCGTGTCTTACCGGGTTGGACTCAAGACGATAGTTACCGGATAAGGCGCAGCGGTCGG
GCTGAACGGGGGGTTCGTGCACACAGCCCAGCTTGGAGCGAACGACCTACACCGAACTGAGATACCTACA
GCGTGAGCATTGAGAAAGCGCCACGCTTCCCGAAGGGAGAAAGGCGGACAGGTATCCGGTAAGCGGCAGG
GTCGGAACAGGAGAGCGCACGAGGGAGCTTCCAGGGGGAAACGCCTGGTATCTTTATAGTCCTGTCGGGT
TTCGCCACCTCTGACTTGAGCGTCGATTTTTGTGATGCTCGTCAGGGGGGCGGAGCCTATGGAAAAACGC
CAGCAACGCGGCCTTTTTACGGTTCCTGGCCTTTTGCTGGCCTTTTGCTCACATGTT
